>Addgene plasmid #78217 | pZS1katGp-RBS31-PhiC31-proD-oxyR | addgene full sequence | sequence record 178102 | Addgene NGS Result
TGTGGCTTTTATGAAAATCACACAGTGATCACAAATTTTAAACAGAGCACAAAATGCTGCCTCGAAATGA
GGGCGGGAAAATAAGGTTATCAGCCTTGTTTTCTCCCTCATTACTTGAAGGATATGAAGCTAAAACCCTT
TTTTATAAAGCATTTGTCCGAATTCGGACATAATCAAAAAAGCTTAATTAAGATCAATTTGATCTACATC
TCTTTAACCAACAATATGTAAGATCTCAACTATCGCATCCGTGGATTAATTCAATTATAACTTCTCTCTA
ACGCTGTGTATCGTAACGGTAACACTGTAGAGGGGAGCACATTGATGCGAATTCTCACACAGGAAACCGG
TACCATGACACAAGGGGTTGTGACCGGGGTGGACACGTACGCGGGTGCTTACGACCGTCAGTCGCGCGAG
CGCGAAAATTCGAGCGCAGCAAGCCCAGCGACACAGCGTAGCGCCAACGAAGACAAGGCGGCCGACCTTC
AGCGCGAAGTCGAGCGCGACGGGGGCCGGTTCAGGTTCGTCGGGCATTTCAGCGAAGCGCCGGGCACGTC
GGCGTTCGGGACGGCGGAGCGCCCGGAGTTCGAACGCATCCTGAACGAATGCCGCGCCGGGCGGCTCAAC
ATGATCATTGTCTATGACGTGTCGCGCTTCTCGCGCCTGAAGGTCATGGACGCGATTCCGATTGTCTCGG
AATTGCTCGCCCTGGGCGTGACGATTGTTTCCACTCAGGAAGGCGTCTTCCGGCAGGGAAACGTCATGGA
CCTGATTCACCTGATTATGCGGCTCGACGCGTCGCACAAAGAATCTTCGCTGAAGTCGGCGAAGATTCTC
GACACGAAGAACCTTCAGCGCGAATTGGGCGGGTACGTCGGCGGGAAGGCGCCTTACGGCTTCGAGCTTG
TTTCGGAGACGAAGGAGATCACGCGCAACGGCCGAATGGTCAATGTCGTCATCAACAAGCTTGCGCACTC
GACCACTCCCCTTACCGGACCCTTCGAGTTCGAGCCCGACGTAATCCGGTGGTGGTGGCGTGAGATCAAG
ACGCACAAACACCTTCCCTTCAAGCCGGGCAGTCAAGCCGCCATTCACCCGGGCAGCATCACGGGGCTTT
GTAAGCGCATGGACGCTGACGCCGTGCCGACCCGGGGCGAGACGATTGGGAAGAAGACCGCTTCAAGCGC
CTGGGACCCGGCAACCGTTATGCGAATCCTTCGGGACCCGCGTATTGCGGGCTTCGCCGCTGAGGTGATC
TACAAGAAGAAGCCGGACGGCACGCCGACCACGAAGATTGAGGGTTACCGCATTCAGCGCGACCCGATCA
CGCTCCGGCCGGTCGAGCTTGATTGCGGACCGATCATCGAGCCCGCTGAGTGGTATGAGCTTCAGGCGTG
GTTGGACGGCAGGGGGCGCGGCAAGGGGCTTTCCCGGGGGCAAGCCATTCTGTCCGCCATGGACAAGCTG
TACTGCGAGTGTGGCGCCGTCATGACTTCGAAGCGCGGGGAAGAATCGATCAAGGACTCTTACCGCTGCC
GTCGCCGGAAGGTGGTCGACCCGTCCGCACCTGGGCAGCACGAAGGCACGTGCAACGTCAGCATGGCGGC
ACTCGACAAGTTCGTTGCGGAACGCATCTTCAACAAGATCAGGCACGCCGAAGGCGACGAAGAGACGTTG
GCGCTTCTGTGGGAAGCCGCCCGACGCTTCGGCAAGCTCACTGAGGCGCCTGAGAAGAGCGGCGAACGGG
CGAACCTTGTTGCGGAGCGCGCCGACGCCCTGAACGCCCTTGAAGAGCTGTACGAAGACCGCGCGGCAGG
CGCGTACGACGGACCCGTTGGCAGGAAGCACTTCCGGAAGCAACAGGCAGCGCTGACGCTCCGGCAGCAA
GGGGCGGAAGAGCGGCTTGCCGAACTTGAAGCCGCCGAAGCCCCGAAGCTTCCCCTTGACCAATGGTTCC
CCGAAGACGCCGACGCTGACCCGACCGGCCCTAAGTCGTGGTGGGGGCGCGCGTCAGTAGACGACAAGCG
CGTGTTCGTCGGGCTCTTCGTAGACAAGATCGTTGTCACGAAGTCGACTACGGGCAGGGGGCAGGGAACG
CCCATCGAGAAGCGCGCTTCGATCACGTGGGCGAAGCCGCCGACCGACGACGACGAAGACGACGCCCAGG
ACGGCACGGAAGACGTAGCGGCGAGGCCTGCAGCAAACGACGAAAACTACGCTGCAGCAGTTTAGACACA
TGGCATGGATGAACTATACAAATAACCCGGGGGATCCCATGGTACGCGTGCTAGAGGCATCAAATAAAAC
GAAAGGCTCAGTCGAAAGACTGGGCCTTTCGTTTTATCTGTTGTTTGTCGGTGAACGCTCTCCTGAGTAG
GACAAATCCGCCGCCCTAGACCTAGCACAGCTAACACCACGTCGTCCCTATCTGCTGCCCTAGGTCTATG
AGTGGTTGCTGGATAACTTTACGGGCATGCATAAGGCTCGTATAATATATTCAGGGAGACCACAACGGTT
TCCCTCTACAAATAATTTTGTTTAACTTTGAATTCTTCACACAGGAAACCGGTACCATGAATATTCGTGA
TCTTGAGTACCTGGTGGCATTGGCTGAACACCGCCATTTTCGGCGTGCGGCAGATTCCTGCCACGTTAGC
CAGCCGACGCTTAGCGGGCAAATTCGTAAGCTGGAAGATGAGCTGGGCGTGATGTTGCTGGAGCGGACCA
GCCGTAAAGTGTTGTTCACCCAGGCGGGAATGCTGCTGGTGGATCAGGCGCGTACCGTGCTGCGTGAGGT
GAAAGTCCTTAAAGAGATGGCAAGCCAGCAGGGCGAGACGATGTCCGGACCGCTGCACATTGGTTTGATT
CCCACAGTTGGACCGTACCTGCTACCGCATATTATCCCTATGCTGCACCAGACCTTTCCAAAGCTGGAAA
TGTATCTGCATGAAGCACAGACCCACCAGTTACTGGCGCAACTGGACAGCGGCAAACTCGATTGCGTGAT
CCTCGCGCTGGTGAAAGAGAGCGAAGCATTCATTGAAGTGCCGTTGTTTGATGAGCCAATGTTGCTGGCT
ATCTATGAAGATCACCCGTGGGCGAACCGCGAATGCGTACCGATGGCCGATCTGGCAGGGGAAAAACTGC
TGATGCTGGAAGATGGTCACTGTTTGCGCGATCAGGCAATGGGTTTCTGTTTTGAAGCCGGGGCGGATGA
AGATACACACTTCCGCGCGACCAGCCTGGAAACTCTGCGCAACATGGTGGCGGCAGGTAGCGGGATCACT
TTACTGCCAGCGCTGGCTGTGCCGCCGGAGCGCAAACGCGATGGGGTTGTTTATCTGCCGTGCATTAAGC
CGGAACCACGCCGCACTATTGGCCTGGTTTATCGTCCTGGCTCACCGCTGCGCAGCCGCTATGAGCAGCT
GGCAGAGGCCATCCGCGCAAGAATGGATGGCCATTTCGATAAAGTTTTAAAACAGGCGGTTTAACCCGGG
GGATCCCATGGTACGCGTGCTAGAGGCATCAAATAAAACGAAAGGCTCAGTCGAAAGACTGGGCCTTTCG
TTTTATCTGTTGTTTGTCGGTGAACGCTCTCCTGAGTAGGACAAATCCGCCGCCCTAGACCTAGGGCCTA
GGGTACGGGTTTTGCTGCCCGCAAACGGGCTGTTCTGGTGTTGCTAGTTTGTTATCAGAATCGCAGATCC
GGCTTCAGCCGGTTTGCCGGCTGAAAGCGCTATTTCTTCCAGAATTGCCATGATTTTTTCCCCACGGGAG
GCGTCACTGGCTCCCGTGTTGTCGGCAGCTTTGATTCGATAAGCAGCATCGCCTGTTTCAGGCTGTCTAT
GTGTGACTGTTGAGCTGTAACAAGTTGTCTCAGGTGTTCAATTTCATGTTCTAGTTGCTTTGTTTTACTG
GTTTCACCTGTTCTATTAGGTGTTACATGCTGTTCATCTGTTACATTGTCGATCTGTTCATGGTGAACAG
CTTTGAATGCACCAAAAACTCGTAAAAGCTCTGATGTATCTATCTTTTTTACACCGTTTTCATCTGTGCA
TATGGACAGTTTTCCCTTTGATATGTAACGGTGAACAGTTGTTCTACTTTTGTTTGTTAGTCTTGATGCT
TCACTGATAGATACAAGAGCCATAAGAACCTCAGATCCTTCCGTATTTAGCCAGTATGTTCTCTAGTGTG
GTTCGTTGTTTTTGCGTGAGCCATGAGAACGAACCATTGAGATCATACTTACTTTGCATGTCACTCAAAA
ATTTTGCCTCAAAACTGGTGAGCTGAATTTTTGCAGTTAAAGCATCGTGTAGTGTTTTTCTTAGTCCGTT
ATGTAGGTAGGAATCTGATGTAATGGTTGTTGGTATTTTGTCACCATTCATTTTTATCTGGTTGTTCTCA
AGTTCGGTTACGAGATCCATTTGTCTATCTAGTTCAACTTGGAAAATCAACGTATCAGTCGGGCGGCCTC
GCTTATCAACCACCAATTTCATATTGCTGTAAGTGTTTAAATCTTTACTTATTGGTTTCAAAACCCATTG
GTTAAGCCTTTTAAACTCATGGTAGTTATTTTCAAGCATTAACATGAACTTAAATTCATCAAGGCTAATC
TCTATATTTGCCTTGTGAGTTTTCTTTTGTGTTAGTTCTTTTAATAACCACTCATAAATCCTCATAGAGT
ATTTGTTTTCAAAAGACTTAACATGTTCCAGATTATATTTTATGAATTTTTTTAACTGGAAAAGATAAGG
CAATATCTCTTCACTAAAAACTAATTCTAATTTTTCGCTTGAGAACTTGGCATAGTTTGTCCACTGGAAA
ATCTCAAAGCCTTTAACCAAAGGATTCCTGATTTCCACAGTTCTCGTCATCAGCTCTCTGGTTGCTTTAG
CTAATACACCATAAGCATTTTCCCTACTGATGTTCATCATCTGAGCGTATTGGTTATAAGTGAACGATAC
CGTCCGTTCTTTCCTTGTAGGGTTTTCAATCGTGGGGTTGAGTAGTGCCACACAGCATAAAATTAGCTTG
GTTTCATGCTCCGTTAAGTCATAGCGACTAATCGCTAGTTCATTTGCTTTGAAAACAACTAATTCAGACA
TACATCTCAATTGGTCTAGGTGATTTTAATCACTATACCAATTGAGATGGGCTAGTCAATGATAATTACT
AGTCCTTTTCCTTTGAGTTGTGGGTATCTGTAAATTCTGCTAGACCTTTGCTGGAAAACTTGTAAATTCT
GCTAGACCCTCTGTAAATTCCGCTAGACCTTTGTGTGTTTTTTTTGTTTATATTCAAGTGGTTATAATTT
ATAGAATAAAGAAAGAATAAAAAAAGATAAAAAGAATAGATCCCAGCCCTGTGTATAACTCACTACTTTA
GTCAGTTCCGCAGTATTACAAAAGGATGTCGCAAACGCTGTTTGCTCCTCTACAAAACAGACCTTAAAAC
CCTAAAGGCTTAAGTAGCACCCTCGCAAGCTCGGGCAAATCGCTGAATATTCCTTTTGTCTCCGACCATC
AGGCACCTGAGTCGCTGTCTTTTTCGTGACATTCAGTTCGCTGCGCTCACGGCTCTGGCAGTGAATGGGG
GTAAATGGCACTACAGGCGCCTTTTATGGATTCATGCAAGGAAACTACCCATAATACAAGAAAAGCCCGT
CACGGGCTTCTCAGGGCGTTTTATGGCGGGTCTGCTATGTGGTGCTATCTGACTTTTTGCTGTTCAGCAG
TTCCTGCCCTCTGATTTTCCAGTCTGACCACTTCGGATTATCCCGTGACAGGTCATTCAGACTGGCTAAT
GCACCCAGTAAGGCAGCGGTATCATCAACAGGCTTACCCGTCTTACTGTCCCTAGTACTAGTGCTTGGAT
TCTCACCAATAAAAAACGCCCGGCGGCAACCGAGCGTTCTGAACAAATCCAGATGGAGTTCTGAGGTCAT
TACTGGATCTATCAACAGGAGTCCAAGCGAGCTCGTAAACTTGGTCTGACAGTTACCAATGCTTAATCAG
TGAGGCACCTATCTCAGCGATCTGTCTATTTCGTTCATCCATAGTTGCCTGACTCCCCGTCGTGTAGATA
ACTACGATACGGGAGGGCTTACCATCTGGCCCCAGTGCTGCAATGATACCGCGAGACCCACGCTCACCGG
CTCCAGATTTATCAGCAATAAACCAGCCAGCCGGAAGGGCCGAGCGCAGAAGTGGTCCTGCAACTTTATC
CGCCTCCATCCAGTCTATTAATTGTTGCCGGGAAGCTAGAGTAAGTAGTTCGCCAGTTAATAGTTTGCGC
AACGTTGTTGCCATTGCTACAGGCATCGTGGTGTCACGCTCGTCGTTTGGTATGGCTTCATTCAGCTCCG
GTTCCCAACGATCAAGGCGAGTTACATGATCCCCCATGTTGTGCAAAAAAGCGGTTAGCTCCTTCGGTCC
TCCGATCGTTGTCAGAAGTAAGTTGGCCGCAGTGTTATCACTCATGGTTATGGCAGCACTGCATAATTCT
CTTACTGTCATGCCATCCGTAAGATGCTTTTCTGTGACTGGTGAGTACTCAACCAAGTCATTCTGAGAAT
AGTGTATGCGGCGACCGAGTTGCTCTTGCCCGGCGTCAATACGGGATAATACCGCGCCACATAGCAGAAC
TTTAAAAGTGCTCATCATTGGAAAACGTTCTTCGGGGCGAAAACTCTCAAGGATCTTACCGCTGTTGAGA
TCCAGTTCGATGTAACCCACTCGTGCACCCAACTGATCTTCAGCATCTTTTACTTTCACCAGCGTTTCTG
GGTGAGCAAAAACAGGAAGGCAAAATGCCGCAAAAAAGGGAATAAGGGCGACACGGAAATGTTGAATACT
CATACTCTTCCTTTTTCAATATTATTGAAGCATTTATCAGGGTTATTGTCTCATGAGCGGATACATATTT
GAATGTATTTAGAAAAATAAACAAATAGGGGTTCCGCGCACATTTCCCCGAAAAGTGCCACCTGACGTC
Features (pLannotate 1.2.2; 12 found; start..end, strand, type, name):
    379..2193    +  CDS            phage φC31 integrase: integrase from phage φC31
   2203..2223    +  CDS            ssrA tag (LVA) (fragment): C-terminal peptide that mediates degradation in bacteria through the ClpXP and ClpAP proteases (McGinness et al., 2006) mutant LVA variant that confers accelerated degradation under some conditions (Andersen et al., 1998)
   2236..2265    +  CDS            ecliptic pHluorin (fragment): pH-sensitive mutant of green fluorescent protein (Miesenböck et al., 1998) responds to a drop in pH with a gradual loss (eclipsing) of excitation at 475 nm, accompanied by a reduction of excitation at 395 nm
   2301..2387    +  terminator     rrnB T1 terminator: Escherichia coli rrnB; transcription terminator T1 from the E. coli rrnB gene
   2396..2467    +  CDS            sspB (fragment): SSPB_ECOLI - Experimental evidence at protein level: Swiss-Prot protein existence level 1. Also stimulates degradation of the N-terminus of RseA (residues 1-108, alone or in complex with sigma-E) by ClpX-ClpP in a non-ssrA-mediated fashion. From Escherichia coli (strain K12).
   2577..3491    +  CDS            oxyR: OXYR_ECOLI - Also known as momR, mor. Experimental evidence at protein level: Swiss-Prot protein existence level 1. Hydrogen peroxide sensor. Activates the expression of a regulon of hydrogen peroxide-inducible genes such as katG, gor, ahpC, ahpF, oxyS (a regulatory RNA), dps, fur and grxA. OxyR expression is negatively autoregulated by binding to a 43 bp region upstream of its own coding sequence. OxyR is inactivated by reduction of its essential disulfide bond by the product of GrxA, itself positively regulated by OxyR. Has also a positive regulatory effect on the production of surface prote
   3530..3616    +  terminator     rrnB T1 terminator: Escherichia coli rrnB; transcription terminator T1 from the E. coli rrnB gene
   4161..5111    -  CDS            Rep101: RepA protein needed for replication with the pSC101 origin; rep101
   5159..5381    -  rep_origin     pSC101 ori: low-copy replication origin that requires the Rep101 protein
   5879..5973    -  terminator     lambda t0 terminator: transcription terminator from phage lambda
   6003..6863    -  CDS            AmpR: β-lactamase; bla; confers resistance to ampicillin, carbenicillin, and related antibiotics
   6864..6968    -  promoter       AmpR promoter: bla
