[The description below was written by a language model from this plasmid's Addgene catalogue record and pLannotate feature annotations shown in this document.]
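Description:
pZS1katGp-RBS31-PhiC31-proD-oxyR is a bacterial synthetic gene circuit plasmid of about 7 kb built on the pZS1 backbone for use in Escherichia coli. It replicates from the pSC101 origin, which depends on the plasmid-encoded Rep101 (RepA) protein and is generally a low-copy system, although the catalogue lists copy number as unknown. Selection is by ampicillin through a β-lactamase gene driven by its own promoter and followed by a lambda t0 terminator.

The payload consists of two expression units in the same orientation. The first encodes the phage φC31 serine integrase, followed by a fragment annotated as an LVA-variant ssrA degradation tag, which would direct the protein to the ClpXP and ClpAP proteases and shorten its lifetime, and then an rrnB T1 terminator. The second encodes OxyR, the E. coli hydrogen peroxide sensor and transcriptional activator of genes such as katG, also closed by an rrnB T1 terminator. No promoters or ribosome binding sites for these units are annotated in the feature table. The plasmid name, however, implies that the integrase is placed under the OxyR-responsive katG promoter with a ribosome binding site designated RBS31, and that oxyR is expressed from the constitutive proD promoter. Short hits to pHluorin and sspB are small fragments and probably reflect linker or insulator sequence rather than functional genes.

Read this way, the design couples hydrogen peroxide sensing to recombinase production, so that an analog chemical signal could be converted into a DNA inversion or excision event at φC31 attachment sites. No such sites are annotated here, so the target would presumably be carried elsewhere. The record states the purpose only as a synthetic gene circuit, from work on mixed-signal computation in living cells.
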