Addgene plasmid #78217: pZS1katGp-RBS31-PhiC31-proD-oxyR
Purpose: synthetic gene circuit
Depositing lab: Timothy Lu. Depositing organization: Massachusetts Institute of Technology. Publication: Synthetic mixed-signal computation in living cells. Rubens JR, Selvaggio G, Lu TK. Nat Commun. 2016 Jun 3;7:11658. doi: 10.1038/ncomms11658. PubMed 27255669.
Backbone
  Vector backbone: pZS1
Growth in bacteria
  Bacterial resistance: Ampicillin, 100 μg/mL
  Growth temperature: 37°C
  Growth strain: DH5alpha
  Copy number: Unknown
Gene/Insert
  Gene/Insert name: synthetic circuit
  Species: not applicable
Terms and licenses: Academic/Nonprofit Terms; Industry Terms: Not Available to Industry
How to cite: pZS1katGp-RBS31-PhiC31-proD-oxyR was a gift from Timothy Lu (Addgene plasmid # 78217 ; http://n2t.net/addgene:78217 ; RRID:Addgene_78217)
